Addgene plasmid #228320: pMT1473
Purpose: 2,4-Diacetylphloroglucinol (DAPG)-regulatable EGFP expression
Depositing lab: Jun Ishii. Depositing organization: Kobe University. Publication: Designing strong inducible synthetic promoters in yeasts. Tominaga M, Shima Y, Nozaki K, Ito Y, Someda M, Shoya Y, Hashii N, Obata C, Matsumoto-Kitano M, Suematsu K, Matsukawa T, Hosoya K, Hashiba N, Kondo A, Ishii J. Nat Commun. 2024 Dec 19;15(1):10653. doi: 10.1038/s41467-024-54865-z. PubMed 39702268.
Backbone
  Vector backbone: pUC19
  Vector type: Yeast Expression, Synthetic Biology
  Selectable markers: Hygromycin
Growth in bacteria
  Bacterial resistance: Ampicillin, 100 μg/mL
  Growth temperature: 37°C
  Growth strain: DH5alpha
  Copy number: High Copy
Gene/Insert
  Gene/Insert name: EGFP
  Species: Synthetic; Aequorea victoria
  Promoter: 2,4-Diacetylphloroglucinol-regulatable synthetic promoter (KpPhl1.17)
  Cloning method: Ligation Independent Cloning
Terms and licenses: Academic/Nonprofit Terms; Industry Terms: Not Available to Industry
How to cite: pMT1473 was a gift from Jun Ishii (Addgene plasmid # 228320 ; http://n2t.net/addgene:228320 ; RRID:Addgene_228320)
