[The description below was written by a language model from this plasmid's Addgene catalogue record and pLannotate feature annotations shown in this document.]
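Description:
pMT1473 is a 7.1 kb pUC19-based yeast expression plasmid built for synthetic biology work, carrying an EGFP reporter whose expression can be regulated with 2,4-diacetylphloroglucinol (DAPG). In E. coli it is maintained at high copy through the ColE1/pUC origin and selected with ampicillin via the bla gene and its promoter. Remnants of the pUC19 lac region (CAP site, lac promoter and operator, lacZα and lacI fragments, split MCS fragments) flank the inserted cassettes and play no evident role in the yeast function.

The reporter unit consists of the synthetic DAPG-regulatable promoter KpPhl1.17, which the feature table detects only as a short fragment of the Pichia pastoris (Komagataella phaffii) AOX1 promoter immediately upstream of the EGFP coding sequence, most likely serving as its core region. EGFP is followed by the AOX1 terminator. The annotation shows no DAPG-responsive regulator gene (such as a PhlF-type repressor or a derived transactivator), so that component is presumably supplied by the host strain or another construct; the record does not say. A second cassette places the hygromycin phosphotransferase gene (hph) between a TEF1 promoter fragment and a CYC1 terminator fragment, giving hygromycin selection in yeast.

No yeast replication origin is annotated. An ARG4 (argininosuccinate lyase) sequence with a short adjacent gene fragment is present and could act as a homology region for chromosomal integration or as an auxotrophic marker, but the record does not state its role. The "Kp" promoter prefix and the AOX1 parts suggest K. phaffii as the intended host, though no host is named. The plasmid serves as a fluorescent readout for characterising strong inducible synthetic yeast promoters.
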