Features (pLannotate 1.2.2; 22 found; start..end, strand, type, name):
     96..200     +  promoter       AmpR promoter: bla
    201..1061    +  CDS            AmpR: β-lactamase; bla; confers resistance to ampicillin, carbenicillin, and related antibiotics
   1232..1820    +  rep_origin     ori: high-copy-number ColE1/pMB1/pBR322/pUC origin of replication
   2003..2095    +  CDS            lacI (fragment): lac repressor; lacI; The lac repressor binds to the lac operator to inhibit transcription in E. coli. This inhibition can be relieved by adding lactose or isopropyl-β-D-thiogalactopyranoside (IPTG).
   2108..2129    +  protein_bind   CAP binding site: CAP binding activates transcription in the presence of cAMP. E. coli catabolite activator protein
   2144..2174    +  promoter       lac promoter: promoter for the E. coli lac operon
   2182..2198    +  protein_bind   lac operator: The lac repressor binds to the lac operator to inhibit transcription in E. coli. This inhibition can be relieved by adding lactose or isopropyl-β-D-thiogalactopyranoside (IPTG). lac repressor encoded by lacI
   2243..2311    +  CDS            DED81 (fragment): SYNC_SACPA - Protein inferred from homology: Swiss-Prot protein existence level 3. From Saccharomyces paradoxus (Yeast) (Saccharomyces douglasii).
   2503..3867    +  CDS            ARG4: ARLY_YEAST - Experimental evidence at protein level: Swiss-Prot protein existence level 1. From Saccharomyces cerevisiae (strain ATCC 204508 / S288c) (Baker's yeast).
   3877..3900    -  misc_feature   MCS (fragment): pUC18/19 multiple cloning site
   3940..4047    +  promoter       AOX1 promoter (fragment): Pichia pastoris AOX1; inducible promoter, regulated by methanol
   4054..4770    +  CDS            EGFP: EGFP is a basic (constitutively fluorescent) green fluorescent protein published in 1996, derived from Aequorea victoria. It is reported to be a rapidly-maturing weak dimer with moderate acid sensitivity.
   4779..4844    +  CDS            AOX1 (fragment): ALOX1_KOMPC - Experimental evidence at protein level: Swiss-Prot protein existence level 1. Major isoform of alcohol oxidase, which catalyzes the oxidation of methanol to formaldehyde and hydrogen peroxide, the first step in the methanol utilization pathway of methylotrophic yeasts. From Komagataella phaffii (strain ATCC 76273 / CBS 7435 / CECT 11047 / NRRL Y-11430 / Wegner 21-1) (Yeast) (Pichia pastoris).
   4848..5094    +  terminator     AOX1 terminator: Pichia pastoris AOX1; transcription terminator for AOX1
   5115..5140    -  misc_feature   MCS (fragment): pUC18/19 multiple cloning site
   5139..5477    +  promoter       TEF1 promoter (fragment): S. cerevisiae TEF1; promoter for EF-1α
   5491..6513    +  CDS            hph: KHYB_ECOLX - Experimental evidence at protein level: Swiss-Prot protein existence level 1. The aminoglycoside phosphotransferases achieve inactivation of their antibiotic substrates by phosphorylation. Only phosphorylates hygromycin and closely related compounds such as demethyl analogs and destomycin. From Escherichia coli.
   6528..6641    +  terminator     CYC1 terminator (fragment): S. cerevisiae CYC1; transcription terminator for CYC1
   6644..6701    -  CDS            lacI (fragment): lac repressor; lacI; The lac repressor binds to the lac operator to inhibit transcription in E. coli. This inhibition can be relieved by adding lactose or isopropyl-β-D-thiogalactopyranoside (IPTG).
   6719..6876    +  CDS            lacZα (fragment): LacZα fragment of β-galactosidase; lacZ fragment
   6882..6981    -  misc_feature   bom (fragment): basis of mobility region from pBR322
   7083..1       -  CDS            rop (fragment) (across the origin): Rop protein, which maintains plasmids at low copy number; rop
>Addgene plasmid #228320 | pMT1473 | addgene full sequence | sequence record 458280 | Addgene NGS Result
GACGAAAGGGCCTCGTGATACGCCTATTTTTATAGGTTAATGTCATGATAATAATGGTTTCTTAGACGTC
AGGTGGCACTTTTCGGGGAAATGTGCGCGGAACCCCTATTTGTTTATTTTTCTAAATACATTCAAATATG
TATCCGCTCATGAGACAATAACCCTGATAAATGCTTCAATAATATTGAAAAAGGAAGAGTATGAGTATTC
AACATTTCCGTGTCGCCCTTATTCCCTTTTTTGCGGCATTTTGCCTTCCTGTTTTTGCTCACCCAGAAAC
GCTGGTGAAAGTAAAAGATGCTGAAGATCAGTTGGGTGCACGAGTGGGTTACATCGAACTGGATCTCAAC
AGCGGTAAGATCCTTGAGAGTTTTCGCCCCGAAGAACGTTTTCCAATGATGAGCACTTTTAAAGTTCTGC
TATGTGGCGCGGTATTATCCCGTATTGACGCCGGGCAAGAGCAACTCGGTCGCCGCATACACTATTCTCA
GAATGACTTGGTTGAGTACTCACCAGTCACAGAAAAGCATCTTACGGATGGCATGACAGTAAGAGAATTA
TGCAGTGCTGCCATAACCATGAGTGATAACACTGCGGCCAACTTACTTCTGACAACGATCGGAGGACCGA
AGGAGCTAACCGCTTTTTTGCACAACATGGGGGATCATGTAACTCGCCTTGATCGTTGGGAACCGGAGCT
GAATGAAGCCATACCAAACGACGAGCGTGACACCACGATGCCTGTAGCAATGGCAACAACGTTGCGCAAA
CTATTAACTGGCGAACTACTTACTCTAGCTTCCCGGCAACAATTAATAGACTGGATGGAGGCGGATAAAG
TTGCAGGACCACTTCTGCGCTCGGCCCTTCCGGCTGGCTGGTTTATTGCTGATAAATCTGGAGCCGGTGA
GCGTGGGTCTCGCGGTATCATTGCAGCACTGGGGCCAGATGGTAAGCCCTCCCGTATCGTAGTTATCTAC
ACGACGGGGAGTCAGGCAACTATGGATGAACGAAATAGACAGATCGCTGAGATAGGTGCCTCACTGATTA
AGCATTGGTAACTGTCAGACCAAGTTTACTCATATATACTTTAGATTGATTTAAAACTTCATTTTTAATT
TAAAAGGATCTAGGTGAAGATCCTTTTTGATAATCTCATGACCAAAATCCCTTAACGTGAGTTTTCGTTC
CACTGAGCGTCAGACCCCGTAGAAAAGATCAAAGGATCTTCTTGAGATCCTTTTTTTCTGCGCGTAATCT
GCTGCTTGCAAACAAAAAAACCACCGCTACCAGCGGTGGTTTGTTTGCCGGATCAAGAGCTACCAACTCT
TTTTCCGAAGGTAACTGGCTTCAGCAGAGCGCAGATACCAAATACTGTTCTTCTAGTGTAGCCGTAGTTA
GGCCACCACTTCAAGAACTCTGTAGCACCGCCTACATACCTCGCTCTGCTAATCCTGTTACCAGTGGCTG
CTGCCAGTGGCGATAAGTCGTGTCTTACCGGGTTGGACTCAAGACGATAGTTACCGGATAAGGCGCAGCG
GTCGGGCTGAACGGGGGGTTCGTGCACACAGCCCAGCTTGGAGCGAACGACCTACACCGAACTGAGATAC
CTACAGCGTGAGCTATGAGAAAGCGCCACGCTTCCCGAAGGGAGAAAGGCGGACAGGTATCCGGTAAGCG
GCAGGGTCGGAACAGGAGAGCGCACGAGGGAGCTTCCAGGGGGAAACGCCTGGTATCTTTATAGTCCTGT
CGGGTTTCGCCACCTCTGACTTGAGCGTCGATTTTTGTGATGCTCGTCAGGGGGGCGGAGCCTATGGAAA
AACGCCAGCAACGCGGCCTTTTTACGGTTCCTGGCCTTTTGCTGGCCTTTTGCTCACATGTTCTTTCCTG
CGTTATCCCCTGATTCTGTGGATAACCGTATTACCGCCTTTGAGTGAGCTGATACCGCTCGCCGCAGCCG
AACGACCGAGCGCAGCGAGTCAGTGAGCGAGGAAGCGGAAGAGCGCCCAATACGCAAACCGCCTCTCCCC
GCGCGTTGGCCGATTCATTAATGCAGCTGGCACGACAGGTTTCCCGACTGGAAAGCGGGCAGTGAGCGCA
ACGCAATTAATGTGAGTTAGCTCACTCATTAGGCACCCCAGGCTTTACACTTTATGCTTCCGGCTCGTAT
GTTGTGTGGAATTGTGAGCGGATAACAATTTCACACAGGAAACAGCTATGACCATGATTACGCCGCTAGC
CATGGTTGTGCGACAGATTCACTGTGAAAGACTGTTCATTATACCCACGTTTCACTGGGAGATGTAAGCC
TTAGGTGTTTTACCCTGATTAGATAATACAATAACCAACAGAAATACGAGAATCTAAACTAATTTCGATG
ATTCATTTTTCTTTTTACCGCGCTGCCTCTTTTGGCAATTCTTTCACCTATATTCTACCTTCTCTTTCCT
TTTGTTCTAAACTTATTACCAGCTATCTATGTCGAATCAAGAAGAAGGACTTAAACTGTGGGGTGGCAGG
TTTACTGGGGCTACTGACCCCTTGATGGATTTGTATAACGCTTCCTTACCTTACGACAAGAAAATGTACA
AGGTGGATTTAGAAGGAACAAAAGTTTACACTGAGGGCCTGGAGAAAATTAATTTGCTAACTAAAGACGA
ACTAAGTGAGATTCATCGTGGTCTCAAATTGATTGAAGCAGAGTGGGCAGAAGGGAAGTTTGTTGAGAAG
CCAGGGGATGAGGATATTCACACTGCTAATGAACGTCGCTTGGGTGAGTTGATTGGTCGTGGAATCTCTG
GTAAGGTTCATACCGGAAGGTCTAGAAATGATCAAGTTGCCACTGATATGCGGTTGTATGTCAGAGACAA
TCTAACTCAGTTGGCTGACTATCTGAAGCAGTTCATTCAAGTAATCATCAAGAGAGCTGAACAGGAAATA
GACGTCTTGATGCCCGGTTATACTCACTTGCAAAGAGCTCAACCAATCAGATGGTCTCACTGGTTGAGCA
TGTATGCTACCTATTTCACTGAAGATTATGAGAGACTGAATCAAATCGTTAAAAGGTTGAACAAATCCCC
ATTGGGAGCTGGAGCTTTGGCTGGTCATCCTTATGGAATTGATCGTGAATACATTGCTGAGAGATTAGGG
TTTGATTCTGTTATTGGTAATTCTTTGGCCGCTGTTTCAGACAGAGATTTTGTAGTCGAAACCATGTTCT
GGTCTTCGTTGTTTATGAATCATATTTCTCGATTCTCAGAAGATTTGATCATTTACTCCACTGGAGAGTT
TGGATTTATCAAGTTGGCAGATGCTTATTCTACTGGATCTTCTCTGATGCCTCAAAAAAAAAACCCAGAC
TCTTTGGAGTTATTGAGGGGTAAATCTGGTAGATGTTTTGGGGCCTTGGCTGGTTTCCTCATGTCTATTA
AGTCCATTCCGTCAACCTATAACAAAGATATGCAAGAGGATAAGGAGCCTTTATTTGATACTCTAATCAC
TGTAGAGCACTCGATTTTGATAGCATCCGGTGTAGTTTCTACCTTGAACATTGATGCCGAACGAATGAAG
AATGCTCTAACTATGGATATGCTGGCTACAGATCTTGCCGACTATTTAGTTAGAAGGGGAGTTCCATTCA
GAGAAACTCACCACATTTCTGGTGAATGTGTCAGACAAGCCGAGGAGTTGAACCTTTCTGGTATTGATCA
GTTGTCCCTCGAACAATTGAAATCCATTGACTCCCGTTTTGAGGCTGATGTGGCTTCAACGTTTGACTTT
GAAGCCAGTGTTGAAAAAAGAACTGCCACCGGAGGAACTTCTAAGACTGCTGTTTTAAAGCAATTGGATG
CACTGAATGAAAAGCTAGAGTCTTGACTGCAGGTCGACTCTAGAGGATCCTATGTATGATACGAAACGTA
CCGTATCGTTAAGGTAGCGTCAAAATTTAACTGTTCTAACCCCTACTTGACAGCAATATATAAACAGAAG
GAAGCTGCCCTGTCTTAAACCTTTTTTTTTATCATCATTATTAGCTTACTTTCATAAACTAGTATGGTTT
CTAAGGGTGAAGAGTTGTTCACTGGTGTTGTTCCAATCTTGGTTGAGTTGGACGGTGACGTTAACGGACA
CAAGTTCTCTGTTTCTGGTGAAGGTGAGGGTGACGCTACTTACGGAAAGTTGACTTTGAAGTTCATCTGT
ACTACTGGTAAGTTGCCAGTTCCATGGCCAACTTTGGTTACTACTTTGACTTACGGTGTTCAGTGTTTCT
CCAGATACCCAGACCACATGAAGCAGCACGATTTCTTCAAGTCTGCTATGCCAGAGGGTTACGTTCAAGA
GAGAACTATCTTCTTCAAGGACGACGGTAACTACAAGACTAGAGCTGAGGTTAAGTTCGAGGGTGACACA
TTGGTTAACAGAATCGAGTTGAAGGGTATCGACTTCAAAGAGGACGGAAACATCTTGGGTCACAAGTTGG
AGTACAACTACAACTCCCACAACGTTTACATCATGGCTGACAAGCAGAAGAACGGTATCAAGGTTAACTT
CAAGATCAGACACAACATCGAGGACGGTTCCGTTCAATTGGCTGACCACTACCAACAGAACACTCCAATT
GGTGACGGTCCAGTTTTGTTGCCAGACAACCACTACTTGTCCACTCAATCCGCTTTGTCCAAGGACCCAA
ACGAGAAGAGAGATCACATGGTTTTGTTGGAGTTCGTTACTGCTGCTGGTATCACTTTGGGTATGGACGA
GTTGTACAAGTAACTCGAGCCTTAGACATGACTGTTCCTCAGTTCAAGTTGGGCACTTACGAGAAGACCG
GTCTTGCTAGATTCTAATCAAGAGGATGTCAGAATGCCATTTGCCTGAGAGATGCAGGCTTCATTTTTGA
TACTTTTTTATTTGTAACCTATATAGTATAGGATTTTTTTTGTCATTTTGTTTCTTCTCGTACGAGCTTG
CTCCTGATCAGCCTATCTCGCAGCTGATGAATATCTTGTGGTAGGGGTTTGGGAAAATCATTCGAGTTTG
ATGTTTTTCTTGGTATTTCCCACTCCTCTTCAGAGTACAGAAGATTAAGTGAGACGTTCGTTTGTGCAAG
CTTAGATCCCCGGGTACCGAGCTCGAATTCGCCGTACCACTTCAAAACACCCAAGCACAGCATACTAAAT
TTCCCCTCTTTCTTCCTCTAGGGTGTCGTTAATTACCCGTACTAAAGGTTTGGAAAAGAAAAAAGAGACC
GCCTCGTTTCTTTTTCTTCGTCGAAAAAGGCAATAAAAATTTTTATCACGTTTCTTTTTCTTGAAAATTT
TTTTTTTTGATTTTTTTCTCTTTCGATGACCTCCCATTGATATTTAAGTTAATAAACGGTCTTCAATTTC
TCAAGTTTCAGTTTCATTTTTCTTGTTCTATTACAACTTTTTTTACTTCTTGCTCATTAGAAAGAAAGCA
TAGCAATCTAATCTAAGTTTTAATTACAAAATGAAGAAGCCAGAGTTGACTGCTACTTCCGTTGAGAAGT
TCTTGATCGAGAAGTTCGACTCCGTTTCCGACTTGATGCAATTGTCTGAAGGTGAAGAGTCCAGAGCTTT
CTCCTTTGACGTTGGTGGTAGAGGTTACGTTTTGAGAGTTAATTCCTGTGCTGACGGTTTCTACAAGGAC
AGATACGTTTACAGACACTTCGCTTCCGCTGCTTTGCCAATTCCAGAGGTTTTGGACATTGGTGAGTTCT
CCGAGTCCTTGACTTACTGTATCTCCAGAAGAGCTCAGGGAGTTACATTGCAAGACTTGCCAGAAACTGA
GTTGCCAGCTGTTTTGCAACCAGTTGCTGAAGCTATGGACGCTATTGCTGCTGCTGACTTGTCTCAAACT
TCTGGTTTTGGTCCATTCGGTCCACAGGGTATTGGTCAGTACACTACTTGGAGAGACTTCATCTGTGCTA
TCGCTGACCCACATGTTTACCACTGGCAAACTGTTATGGACGATACTGTTTCCGCTTCCGTTGCTCAGGC
TTTGGACGAATTGATGTTGTGGGCTGAAGATTGTCCTGAGGTTAGACATTTGGTTCACGCTGACTTCGGT
TCCAACAACGTTTTGACTGACAACGGTAGAATCACTGCTGTTATCGACTGGTCCGAAGCTATGTTCGGTG
ACTCTCAATACGAGGTTGCTAACATCTTCTTTTGGAGACCATGGTTGGCTTGTATGGAACAGCAGACTAG
ATACTTCGAGAGAAGACACCCAGAATTGGCTGGTTCCCCAAGATTGAGAGCTTACATGTTGAGAATCGGT
TTGGACCAGTTGTACCAGTCCTTGGTTGATGGTAACTTCGATGATGCTGCTTGGGCTCAAGGTAGATGTG
ACGCTATCGTTAGATCCGGTGCTGGTACTGTTGGTAGAACTCAGATTGCTAGAAGATCCGCTGCTGTTTG
GACTGACGGTTGTGTTGAAGTTTTGGCTGACTCCGGTAACAGAAGACCATCCACTAGACCAAGAGCTAAA
GAGGTTGGTAGAGTTTAAGTATTAAGAACGTTATTTATATTTCAAATTTTTCTTTTTTTTCTCTACAGAC
GCTGTACGCATGTAACATTATACTGAAAACCTTGCTTGAGAAGGTTTTGGGACGCTCGAAGATCCAGCTG
CATTAATGAATCGGCCAACGCGCGGGGAGAGGCGGTTTGCGTATTGGGCGCTCTTCCGCTTCCTCGGAAT
TCACTGGCCGTCGTTTTACAACGTCGTGACTGGGAAAACCCTGGCGTTACCCAACTTAATCGCCTTGCAG
CACATCCCCCTTTCGCCAGCTGGCGTAATAGCGAAGAGGCCCGCACCGATCGCCCTTCCCAACAGTTGCG
CAGCCTGAATGGCGAATGGCGCCTGATGCGGTATTTTCTCCTTACGCATCTGTGCGGTATTTCACACCGC
ATATGGTGCACTCTCAGTACAATCTGCTCTGATGCCGCATAGTTAAGCCAGCCCCGACACCCGCCAACAC
CCGCTGACGCGCCCTGACGGGCTTGTCTGCTCCCGGCATCCGCTTACAGACAAGCTGTGACCGTCTCCGG
GAGCTGCATGTGTCAGAGGTTTTCACCGTCATCACCGAAACGCGCGA
